>Addgene plasmid #204495 | aCE90 | addgene full sequence | sequence record 409571 | Addgene NGS Result
GTTCGCGGCTCCAGCCTACACAATCGCTCAAGACGTGTAATGCTTTTATTATATATTAGTCACGATATCT
ATAACAAGAAAATATATATATAATAAGTTATCACGTAAGTAGAACATGAAATAACAATATAATTATCGTA
TGAGTTAAATCTTAAAAGTCACGTAAAAGATAATCATGCGTCATTTTGACTCACGCGGTCGTTATAGTTC
AAAATCAGTGACACTTACCGCATTGACAAGCACGCCTCACGGGAGCTCCAAGCGGCGACTGAGATGTCCT
AAATGCACAGCGACGGATTCGCGCTATTTAGAAAGAGAGAGCAATATTTCAAGAATGCATGCGTCAATTT
TACGCAGACTATCTTTCTAGGGTTAAAAGCTTGGCGTAATCATGAATTCAGGAAAGGGCCTCGTGATACG
CCTATTTTTATAGGTTAATGTCATGATAATAATGGTTTCTTAGACGTCAGGTGGCACTTTTCGGGGAAAT
GTGCTGGCCCGTGTCTCAAAATCTCTGATGTTACATTGCACAAGATAAAAATATATCATCATGAACAATA
AAACTGTCTGCTTACATAAACAGTAATACAAGGGGTGTTATGAGCCATATTCAACGGGAAACGTCGAGGC
CGCGATTAAATTCCAACATGGATGCTGATTTATATGGGTATAAATGGGCTCGCGATAATGTCGGGCAATC
AGGTGCGACAATCTATCGCTTGTATGGGAAGCCCGATGCGCCAGAGTTGTTTCTGAAACATGGCAAAGGT
AGCGTTGCCAATGATGTTACAGATGAGATGGTCAGACTAAACTGGCTGACGGAATTTATGCCTCTTCCGA
CCATCAAGCATTTTATCCGTACTCCTGATGATGCATGGTTACTCACCACTGCGATCCCCGGAAAAACAGC
ATTCCAGGTATTAGAAGAATATCCTGATTCAGGTGAAAATATTGTTGATGCGCTGGCAGTGTTCCTGCGC
CGGTTGCATTCGATTCCTGTTTGTAATTGTCCTTTTAACAGCGATCGCGTATTTCGTCTCGCTCAGGCGC
AATCACGAATGAATAACGGTTTGGTTGATGCGAGTGATTTTGATGACGAGCGTAATGGCTGGCCTGTTGA
ACAAGTCTGGAAAGAAATGCATAAACTTTTGCCATTCTCACCGGATTCAGTCGTCACTCATGGTGATTTC
TCACTTGATAACCTTATTTTTGACGAGGGGAAATTAATAGGTTGTATTGATGTTGGACGAGTCGGAATCG
CAGACCGATACCAGGATCTTGCCATCCTATGGAACTGCCTCGGTGAGTTTTCTCCTTCATTACAGAAACG
GCTTTTTCAAAAATATGGTATTGATAATCCTGATATGAATAAATTGCAGTTTCATTTGATGCTCGATGAG
TTTTTCTAATCAGAATTGGTTAATTGGTTGTAACACTGGCAGAGCATTACGCTGACTTGACGGGACGGAA
GATCCTTTTTGATAATCTCATGACCAAAATCCCTTAACGTGAGTTTTCGTTCCACTGAGCGTCAGACCCC
GTAGAAAAGATCAAAGGATCTTCTTGAGATCCTTTTTTTCTGCGCGTAATCTGCTGCTTGCAAACAAAAA
AACCACCGCTACCAGCGGTGGTTTGTTTGCCGGATCAAGAGCTACCAACTCTTTTTCCGAAGGTAACTGG
CTTCAGCAGAGCGCAGATACCAAATACTGTTCTTCTAGTGTAGCCGTAGTTAGGCCACCACTTCAAGAAC
TCTGTAGCACCGCCTACATACCTCGCTCTGCTAATCCTGTTACCAGTGGCTGCTGCCAGTGGCGATAAGT
CGTGTCTTACCGGGTTGGACTCAAGACGATAGTTACCGGATAAGGCGCAGCGGTCGGGCTGAACGGGGGG
TTCGTGCACACAGCCCAGCTTGGAGCGAACGACCTACACCGAACTGAGATACCTACAGCGTGAGCTATGA
GAAAGCGCCACGCTTCCCGAAGGGAGAAAGGCGGACAGGTATCCGGTAAGCGGCAGGGTCGGAACAGGAG
AGCGCACGAGGGAGCTTCCAGGGGGAAACGCCTGGTATCTTTATAGTCCTGTCGGGTTTCGCCACCTCTG
ACTTGAGCGTCGATTTTTGTGATGCTCGTCAGGGGGGCGGAGCCTATGGAAAAACGCCAGCAACGCGGCC
TTTTTACGGTTCCTGGCCTTTTGCTGGCCTTTTGCTCACATGTTCTTTCCTGCGTTATCCCCTGATTCTG
TGGATAACCGTATTACCGCCTTTGAGTGAGCTGATACCGCTCGCCGCAGCCGAACGACCGAGCGCAGCGA
GTCAGTGAGCGAGGAAGCAGAGCGTGCCACCTGGTCGACTTAACCCTAGAAAGATAATCATATTGTGACG
TACGTTAAAGATAATCATGCGTAAAATTGACGCATGTGTTTTATCGATCTGTATATCGAGGTTTATTTAT
TAATTTGAATAGATATTAAGTTTTATTATATTTACACTTACATACTAATAATAAATTCAACAAACAATTT
ATTTATGTTTATTTATTTATTAAAAAAAAACAAAAACTCAAAATTTCTTCTATAAAGTAACAAAACTTTT
AAACATTCTCTCTTTTACAAAAATAAACTTATTTTGTACTTTAAAAACAGTCATGTTGGTAAAACGACGG
CCAGGCAGTACCGGAGTTCTGCAATTCATGTGATCTGCGCCTGGGAGCTCACGGGGACAGCCCCCCCCCA
AAGCCCCCAGGGATGTAATTACGTCCCTCCCCCGCTAGGGGGCAGCAGCGAGCCGCCCGGGGCTCCGCTC
CGGTCCGGCGCTCCCCCCGCATCCCCGAGCCGGCAGCGTGCGGGGACAGCCCGGGCACGGGGAAGGTGGC
ACGGGATCGCTTTCCTCTGAACGCTTCTCGCTGCTCTTTGAGCCTGCAGACACCTGGGGGGATACGGGGA
AAAAGCTAGGCTGAAAGAGGATCTTAGAATGACACGCGCCTGGGAGCTCACGGGGACAGCCCCCCCCCAA
AGCCCCCAGGGATGTAATTACGTCCCTCCCCCGCTAGGGGGCAGCAGCGAGCCGCCCGGGGCTCCGCTCC
GGTCCGGCGCTCCCCCCGCATCCCCGAGCCGGCAGCGTGCGGGGACAGCCCGGGCACGGGGAAGGTGGCA
CGGGATCGCTTTCCTCTGAACGCTTCTCGCTGCTCTTTGAGCCTGCAGACACCTGGGGGGATACGGGGAA
AAAGCTGGATCATAACTCGACGTGCATACTGGTTCCTCCTCTCTCTCCTTCTTACGGTATATGATACGAA
ACGTACCGTATCGTTAAGGTACGCCATGATACGAAACGTACCGTATCGTTAAGGTAAGCTATGATACGAA
ACGTACCGTATCGTTAAGGTGAAGGCGAGTATATGATACGAAACGTACCGTATCGTTAAGGTACGCCATG
ATACGAAACGTACCGTATCGTTAAGGTAAGCTATGATACGAAACGTACCGTATCGTTAAGGTGAAGTGAG
GTATATGATACGAAACGTACCGTATCGTTAAGGTACGCCATGATACGAAACGTACCGTATCGTTAAGGTA
AGCTATGATACGAAACGTACCGTATCGTTAAGGTGAAGCCTAGTATATGATACGAAACGTACCGTATCGT
TAAGGTACGCCATGATACGAAACGTACCGTATCGTTAAGGTAAGCTATGATACGAAACGTACCGTATCGT
TAAGGTGAAGGTACCAACAAAATGTCGTAACAAGGGCGGTAGGCGTGTACGGTGGGAGGTCTATATAAGC
AGAGCTCCAGGTGAACCGTCAGATCCAGATAAGTTTGTACAAAAAAGAGAGGTCCAAGTTTGTACAAAAA
AGCAGGCTGGATCCCGGTACCCTCGACACCTGCTGACAGGTGAGGCCTGCCACCATGGACACCTACGCCG
GCGCTTACGATAGACAGAGCAGGGAGCGGGAAAACAGCTCTGCTGCAAGTCCTGCTACACAACGGAGCGC
CAACGAGGACAAGGCCGCAGATCTGCAGAGGGAGGTGGAGCGTGACGGGGGAAGGTTCCGGTTTGTCGGT
CACTTCAGCGAAGCACCGGGGACTAGTGCCTTTGGGACCGCTGAGCGCCCAGAATTTGAGAGGATACTGA
ACGAATGCAGAGCCGGAAGGCTGAATATGATTATCGTGTACGACGTCAGTCGGTTTTCACGCCTGAAGGT
TATGGATGCAATTCCCATCGTGTCTGAACTGCTCGCACTGGGTGTCACAATTGTGAGCACTCAGGAAGGC
GTTTTCAGGCAAGGGAATGTTATGGACCTGATTCATCTGATTATGCGCCTCGATGCATCCCATAAGGAAT
CTTCACTCAAGAGTGCAAAAATCCTGGATACCAAGAATCTCCAGCGTGAACTGGGGGGCTACGTGGGAGG
CAAAGCCCCGTACGGATTTGAACTGGTCAGTGAGACTAAAGAAATTACTCGAAATGGCCGAATGGTGAAC
GTTGTGATAAACAAACTGGCTCACAGCACTACCCCTCTCACAGGTCCCTTCGAGTTTGAACCTGACGTGA
TTAGATGGTGGTGGAGGGAGATCAAGACACATAAACATCTGCCCTTTAAACCCGGCAGCCAGGCCGCTAT
CCACCCAGGGAGTATTACAGGCCTGTGTAAACGAATGGACGCAGACGCCGTCCCAACCCGAGGTGAAACT
ATTGGGAAGAAAACCGCAAGTAGCGCTTGGGACCCCGCAACCGTGATGCGAATACTCCGAGATCCTAGGA
TCGCAGGATTTGCCGCTGAGGTTATTTACAAGAAGAAGCCAGATGGCACACCTACTACCAAAATCGAAGG
TTACCGGATTCAACGCGACCCTATCACTCTGAGGCCTGTTGAACTCGACTGCGGGCCCATTATCGAACCC
GCCGAATGGTACGAGCTCCAGGCATGGCTCGATGGCCGTGGTAGGGGCAAGGGGCTGTCTCGCGGGCAGG
CTATTCTGAGTGCTATGGATAAACTGTACTGTGAATGCGGCGCAGTTATGACTTCCAAAAGGGGAGAGGA
AAGTATTAAAGATTCTTATAGATGTCGACGGCGAAAGGTGGTCGACCCCTCCGCTCCCGGGCAACACGAG
GGAACTTGCAACGTGTCCATGGCTGCCCTCGATAAGTTCGTGGCTGAACGGATCTTTAACAAGATCAGAC
ACGCCGAGGGCGATGAAGAGACTCTGGCTCTCCTGTGGGAGGCTGCCAGGCGGTTCGGTAAACTGACAGA
GGCCCCCGAGAAGTCTGGGGAGCGCGCAAATCTGGTTGCCGAAAGGGCTGACGCACTGAACGCTCTGGAG
GAGCTGTACGAGGATAGGGCCGCAGGAGCTTACGACGGCCCAGTCGGTCGAAAACACTTTCGGAAGCAGC
AGGCTGCACTCACTCTGCGCCAACAGGGTGCAGAGGAAAGACTGGCCGAGCTGGAAGCCGCAGAGGCTCC
CAAACTGCCACTCGACCAGTGGTTTCCCGAGGATGCTGATGCAGACCCCACAGGCCCTAAGTCCTGGTGG
GGCAGGGCTTCAGTTGACGATAAACGCGTTTTCGTTGGGCTGTTTGTGGACAAAATTGTGGTTACTAAGA
GTACCACTGGCAGAGGACAAGGCACCCCAATCGAGAAACGCGCCTCTATTACATGGGCAAAACCGCCAAC
CGACGATGACGAAGATGACGCTCAGGACGGTACTGAGGATGTCGCCGCATCTAGAGGGCCCGTTGCCAGC
CCCCCCAAGAAAAAGCGGAAAGTGGGATCTGGCAAGCTTAGCCATGGCTTCCCGCCGGAGGTGGAGGAGC
AGGATGATGGCACGCTGCCCATGTCTTGTGCCCAGGAGAGCGGGATGGACCGTCACCCTGCAGCCTGTGC
TTCTGCTAGGATCAATGTGTGAGCTTCCACTGGATTGTACAATTACCAACTGATCTAGAACCGGTCATGG
CCGCAATAAAATATCTTTATTTTCATTACATCTGTGTGTTGGTTTTTTGTGTGTTCGAACTAGATGCTGT
CGACCGATGCGCTCGCGGAGTTCTGCAATTCATGTGATCTGCGCCTGGGAGCTCACGGGGACAGCCCCCC
CCCAAAGCCCCCAGGGATGTAATTACGTCCCTCCCCCGCTAGGGGGCAGCAGCGAGCCGCCCGGGGCTCC
GCTCCGGTCCGGCGCTCCCCCCGCATCCCCGAGCCGGCAGCGTGCGGGGACAGCCCGGGCACGGGGAAGG
TGGCACGGGATCGCTTTCCTCTGAACGCTTCTCGCTGCTCTTTGAGCCTGCAGACACCTGGGGGGATACG
GGGAAAAAGCTAGGCTGAAAGAGGATCTTAGAATGACACGCGCCTGGGAGCTCACGGGGACAGCCCCCCC
CCAAAGCCCCCAGGGATGTAATTACGTCCCTCCCCCGCTAGGGGGCAGCAGCGAGCCGCCCGGGGCTCCG
CTCCGGTCCGGCGCTCCCCCCGCATCCCCGAGCCGGCAGCGTGCGGGGACAGCCCGGGCACGGGGAAGGT
GGCACGGGATCGCTTTCCTCTGAACGCTTCTCGCTGCTCTTTGAGCCTGCAGACACCTGGGGGGATACGG
GGAAAAAGCTGGATCATAACTCGACGTGCATACTGCTCCGAATTCGCCCTTCAGGTCCGAGGTTCTAGAC
GAGTTTACTCCCTATCAGTGATAGAGAACGATGTCGAGTTTACTCCCTATCAGTGATAGAGAACGTATGT
CGAGTTTACTCCCTATCAGTGATAGAGAACGTATGTCGAGTTTACTCCCTATCAGTGATAGAGAACGTAT
GTCGAGTTTATCCCTATCAGTGATAGAGAACGTATGTCGAGTTTACTCCCTATCAGTGATAGAGAACGTA
TGTCGAGGTAGGCGTGTACGGTGGGAGGCCTATATAAGCAGAGCTCGTTTAGTGAACCGTCAGATCGCAA
AGGGCGAATTCGACCAGATAAGTTTGTACAAAAAAGAGAGGTCCAAGTTTGTACAAAAAAGCAGGCTGGA
TCCCGGTACCCTCGACACCTGCTGACAGGTGAGGCCTGCCACCATGAAATACGCAGTCTACGTCAGAGTC
AGCACAGATAGGGATGAGCAAGTCTCTTCCGTCGAAAACCAGATCGATATTTGCAGATACTGGCTGGAGA
AGAACGGGTATGAATGGGACCCCAATGCCGTGTACTTTGACGATGGAATCTCCGGAACCGCATGGCTGGA
GAGGCACGCTATGCAGCTGATTCTGGAGAAAGCCCGGAGAAATGAACTGGATACAGTGGTTTTCAAGTCT
ATCCACCGACTGGCACGGGACCTGAGAGATGCCCTGGAGATTAAGGAAATCCTGATTGGACATGGCATCC
GGCTGGTGACTATTGAGGAAAACTACGACTCTCTGTATGAGGGCGGGAATGATATCAAATTCGAAATGTT
TGCCATGTTCGCCGCTCAGCTGCCAAAGACCATTAGCGTGTCCGTCTCTGCAGCCATGCAGGCTAAAGCA
AGGCGCGGGGAGTTTATCGGAAAGCCCGGGCTGGGATACGACGTGATCGATAAGAAACTGGTCATTAACG
AGAAAGAAGCTGAGATCGTGAGAGAGATTTTTGATCTGAGCTACAAGGGCTATGGGTTCAAGAAAATCGC
AAACATTCTGAATGACAAAGGAACTTATACCAAGTTCGGCCAGCTGTGGTCACATACCACAGTGGGCAAG
ATCCTGAAAAATCAGACATACAAGGGGAACCTGGTCCTGAATAGTTATAAGACTGTGAAAGTCGATGGCA
AGAAAAAGAGAGTGTACACCCCCAAGGAGAGGCTGACAATCATTGAGGACCACTATCCTACAATCGTGAG
TAAGGAGCTGTGGAACGCTGTCAATAGTGATCGCGCATCAAAAAAGAAAACAAAACAGGACACTCGAAAC
GAGTTTCGGGGGATGATGTTCTGCAAGCATTGTGGAGAACCTATCACTGCCAAATACAGCGGCAGGTATG
CTAAGGGGTCCAAGAAAGAGTGGGTGTACATGAAGTGCTCCAATTATATCAGGTTTAACCGCTGCGTGAA
TTTCGATCCTGCACACTACGACGATATTCGCGAGGCCATCATCTACGGACTGAAGCAGCAGGAAAAAGAG
CTGGAAATCCACTTTAACCCAAAGATGCATCAGAAACGGAATGACAAGAGTACCGAGATCAAGAAACAGA
TTAAGCTGCTGAAAGTGAAGAAAGAAAAGCTGATCGACCTGTACGTCGAGGGCCTGATTGATAAAGAAAT
GTTTTCAAAGCGCGACCTGAACTTCGAGAATGAAATCAAAGAGCAGGAACTGGCCCTGCTGAAGCTGACA
GACCAGAACAAGCGAAACAAGGAGGAAAAGAAAATTAAGGAGGCTTTTTCAATGCTGGACGAGGAAAAAG
ATATGCATGAAGTGTTCAAGACTCTGATCAAGAAAATTACCCTGAGCAAAGACAAATACATTGACATCGA
ATACACCTTCAGCCTGGCCAGCCCCCCCAAGAAAAAGCGGAAAGTGGGATCTGGCAAGCTTAGCCATGGC
TTCCCGCCGGAGGTGGAGGAGCAGGATGATGGCACGCTGCCCATGTCTTGTGCCCAGGAGAGCGGGATGG
ACCGTCACCCTGCAGCCTGTGCTTCTGCTAGGATCAATGTGTGAGCTTCCACTGGATTGTACAATTACCA
ACTGATCTAGAACCGGTCATGGCCGCAATAAAATATCTTTATTTTCATTACATCTGTGTGTTGGTTTTTT
GTGTGTTCGAACTAGATGCTGTCGACCGATGGGAGTTCTGCAATTCATGTGATCTGCGCCTGGGAGCTCA
CGGGGACAGCCCCCCCCCAAAGCCCCCAGGGATGTAATTACGTCCCTCCCCCGCTAGGGGGCAGCAGCGA
GCCGCCCGGGGCTCCGCTCCGGTCCGGCGCTCCCCCCGCATCCCCGAGCCGGCAGCGTGCGGGGACAGCC
CGGGCACGGGGAAGGTGGCACGGGATCGCTTTCCTCTGAACGCTTCTCGCTGCTCTTTGAGCCTGCAGAC
ACCTGGGGGGATACGGGGAAAAAGCTAGGCTGAAAGAGGATCTTAGAATGACACGCGCCTGGGAGCTCAC
GGGGACAGCCCCCCCCCAAAGCCCCCAGGGATGTAATTACGTCCCTCCCCCGCTAGGGGGCAGCAGCGAG
CCGCCCGGGGCTCCGCTCCGGTCCGGCGCTCCCCCCGCATCCCCGAGCCGGCAGCGTGCGGGGACAGCCC
GGGCACGGGGAAGGTGGCACGGGATCGCTTTCCTCTGAACGCTTCTCGCTGCTCTTTGAGCCTGCAGACA
CCTGGGGGGATACGGGGAAAAAGCTGGATCATAACTCGACGTGCATACTTTAATTGGCTCCGGTGCCCGT
CAGTGGGCAGAGCGCACATCGCCCACAGTCCCCGAGAAGTTGTGGGGAGGGGTCGGCAATTGAACCGGTG
CCTAGAGAAGGTGGCGCGGGGTAAACTGGGAAAGTGATGTCGTGTACTGGCTCCGCCTTTTTCCCGAGGG
TGGGGGAGAACCGTATATAAGTGCAGTAGTCGCCGTGAACGTTCTTTTTCGCAACGGGTTTGCCGCCAGA
ACACAGGTAAGTGCCGTGTGTGGTTCCCGCGGGCCTGGCCTCTTTACGGGTTATGGCCCTTGCGTGCCTT
GAATTACTTCCACCTGGCTGCAGTACGTGATTCTTGATCCCGAGCTTCGGGTTGGAAGTGGGTGGGAGAG
TTCGAGGCCTTGCGCTTAAGGAGCCCCTTCGCCTCGTGCTTGAGTTGAGGCCTGGCCTGGGCGCTGGGGC
CGCCGCGTGCGAATCTGGTGGCACCTTCGCGCCTGTCTCGCTGCTTTCGATAAGTCTCTAGCCATTTAAA
ATTTTTGATGACCTGCTGCGACGCTTTTTTTCTGGCAAGATAGTCTTGTAAATGCGGGCCAAGATCTGCA
CACTGGTATTTCGGTTTTTGGGGCCGCGGGCGGCGACGGGGCCCGTGCGTCCCAGCGCACATGTTCGGCG
AGGCGGGGCCTGCGAGCGCGGCCACCGAGAATCGGACGGGGGTAGTCTCAAGCTGGCCGGCCTGCTCTGG
TGCCTGGCCTCGCGCCGCCGTGTATCGCCCCGCCCTGGGCGGCAAGGCTGGCCCGGTCGGCACCAGTTGC
GTGAGCGGAAAGATGGCCGCTTCCCGGCCCTGCTGCAGGGAGCTCAAAATGGAGGACGCGGCGCTCGGGA
GAGCGGGCGGGTGAGTCACCCACACAAAGGAAAAGGGCCTTTCCGTCCTCAGCCGTCGCTTCATGTGACT
CCACGGAGTACCGGGCGCCGTCCAGGCACCTCGATTAGTTCTCGAGCTTTTGGAGTACGTCGTCTTTAGG
TTGGGGGGAGGGGTTTTATGCGATGGAGTTTCCCCACACTGAGTGGGTGGAGACTGAAGTTAGGCCAGCT
TGGCACTTGATGTAATTCTCCTTGGAATTTGCCCTTTTTGAGTTTGGATCTTGGTTCATTCTCAAGCCTC
AGACAGTGGTTCAAAGTTTTTTTCTTCCATTTCAGGTGGATCCCAAGGGCAGATAAGTTTGTACAAAAAA
GAGAGGTGCCACCATGGCCAAGCCTTTGTCTCAAGAAGAATCCACCCTCATTGAAAGAGCAACGGCTACA
ATCAACAGCATCCCCATCTCTGAAGATTACAGCGTCGCCAGCGCAGCTCTCTCTAGCGACGGCCGCATCT
TCACTGGTGTCAATGTATATCATTTTACTGGGGGACCTTGTGCAGAACTCGTGGTGCTGGGCACTGCTGC
TGCTGCGGCAGCTGGCAACCTGACTTGTATCGTCGCGATCGGAAATGAGAACAGGGGCATCTTGAGCCCC
TGCGGACGGTGCCGACAGGTGCTTCTCGATCTGCATCCTGGGATCAAAGCCATAGTGAAGGACAGTGATG
GACAGCCGACGGCAGTTGGGATTCGTGAATTGCTGCCCTCTGGTTATGTGTGGGAGGGCTAAGCTTCCAC
TGGATTGTACAATTACCAACTGATCTAGAACCGGTCATGGCCGCAATAAAATATCTTTATTTTCATTACA
TCCGTGTGTTGGTTTTTTGTGTGTTCGAACTAGATGCTGTCGACCGATGCGCTAGA
Features (pLannotate 1.2.2; 14 found; start..end, strand, type, name):
    600..1409    +  CDS            KanR: aminoglycoside phosphotransferase; aph(3')-Ia; confers resistance to kanamycin in bacteria or G418 (Geneticin®) in eukaryotes
   1564..2152    +  rep_origin     ori: high-copy-number ColE1/pMB1/pBR322/pUC origin of replication
   3748..3786    +  promoter       minimal CMV promoter: human cytomegalovirus (CMV) immediate early promoter
   3835..3855    +  protein_bind   attB1: mutant version of attB; core recombination site for the Gateway® BP reaction BP Clonase™
   5774..5900    +  CDS            d2EYFP (fragment): EYFP destabilized by residues 422-461 of mouse ornithine decarboxylase, giving an in vivo half-life of ~2 hours mammalian codon-optimized
   5955..6003    +  polyA_signal   poly(A) signal: synthetic polyadenylation signal
   6650..6928    +  promoter       tight TRE promoter (fragment): Tet-responsive promoter PTight, consisting of seven tet operator sequences followed by the minimal CMV promoter
   6974..6994    +  protein_bind   attB1: mutant version of attB; core recombination site for the Gateway® BP reaction BP Clonase™
   8526..8652    +  CDS            d2EYFP (fragment): EYFP destabilized by residues 422-461 of mouse ornithine decarboxylase, giving an in vivo half-life of ~2 hours mammalian codon-optimized
   8707..8755    +  polyA_signal   poly(A) signal: synthetic polyadenylation signal
   9385..9596    +  promoter       EF-1α core promoter: core promoter for human elongation factor EF-1α
   9597..10535   +  intron         EF-1α intron A: intron upstream of the start codon of human EF-1α
  10584..10982   +  CDS            BSD: blasticidin S deaminase; Aspergillus terreus BSD; confers resistance to blasticidin
  11035..11083   +  polyA_signal   poly(A) signal: synthetic polyadenylation signal
