[The description below was written by a language model from this plasmid's Addgene catalogue record and pLannotate feature annotations shown in this document.]
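Description:
aCE90 is an 11.1 kb multi-unit mammalian expression plasmid built for synthetic biology circuits, carrying two independently regulated serine integrases plus a drug-selection cassette. In bacteria it is maintained through a high-copy ColE1/pUC-type origin and a kanamycin resistance gene (aph(3')-Ia). For selection in mammalian cells it carries blasticidin S deaminase (BSD) driven by the human EF-1α core promoter with its intron A and terminated by a synthetic poly(A) signal.

The payload consists of two transcription units arranged in the same orientation. According to the catalogue entry, the first expresses phiC31 recombinase from a PhlF-regulated promoter. The feature table annotates only a minimal CMV promoter in this region, so the presumed PhlF operator sequences upstream of it are not annotated. The second unit expresses WBeta recombinase from the TREtight promoter, a set of tet operators joined to a minimal CMV promoter, which places it under control of tetracycline-system transactivators and doxycycline. Each unit has an attB1 Gateway site between promoter and coding region, which suggests assembly by Gateway-type recombination, and each ends in a synthetic poly(A) signal. The recombinase coding sequences themselves were not recognised by the annotation tool. The short "d2EYFP fragment" hits at the 3′ end of each open reading frame most likely correspond to the mouse ornithine decarboxylase PEST degron listed as the tag, not to a fluorescent protein. This degron shortens protein half-life, so recombinase levels follow promoter activity more closely.

The design allows two orthogonal, irreversible DNA recombination events to be triggered by separate inputs. The associated work concerns synthetic symmetry breaking and programmed multicellular structure formation.
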