Addgene plasmid #204495: aCE90
Purpose: TREtight promoted WBeta and PhlF promoted PhiC31 with PEST tags
Depositing lab: Ron Weiss. Depositing organization: Massachusetts Institute of Technology. Publication: Synthetic symmetry breaking and programmable multicellular structure formation. Wauford N, Patel A, Tordoff J, Enghuus C, Jin A, Toppen J, Kemp ML, Weiss R. Cell Syst. 2023 Sep 20;14(9):806-818.e5. doi: 10.1016/j.cels.2023.08.001. Epub 2023 Sep 8. PubMed 37689062.
Backbone
  Vector backbone: plasmid DNA
  Vector type: Mammalian Expression, Bacterial Expression, Synthetic Biology
  Selectable markers: Blasticidin
Growth in bacteria
  Bacterial resistance: Kanamycin, 50 μg/mL
  Growth temperature: 37°C
  Growth strain: DH5alpha
  Copy number: Unknown
Gene/Insert 1
  Gene/Insert name: phiC31 recombinase
  Promoter: PhIF
  Tag / fusion protein: PEST
  Cloning method: Unknown
  Sequencing primers: 5′ unknown
Gene/Insert 2
  Gene/Insert name: WBeta recombinase
  Promoter: TREtight
  Tag / fusion protein: PEST
  Cloning method: Unknown
  Sequencing primers: 5′ unknown
Terms and licenses: Academic/Nonprofit Terms; Industry Terms: Not Available to Industry
How to cite: aCE90 was a gift from Ron Weiss (Addgene plasmid # 204495 ; http://n2t.net/addgene:204495 ; RRID:Addgene_204495)
